>Addgene plasmid #197968 | pDARMO_CMVT_3xFLAG_BIRC6_BIRmut | addgene full sequence | sequence record 389108 | Addgene NGS Result
GAATATAGTCTTTACATGCCCTTGGCCACGCCCCTCTTTAATACGACGGGCAATTTGCACTTCAGAAAAT
GAAGAGTTTGCTTTAGCCATAACAAAAGTCCAGTATGCTTTTTCACAGCATAACTGGACTGATTTCAGTT
TACAACTATTCTGTCTAGTTTAAGACTTTATTGTCATAGTTTAGATCTATTTTGTTCAGTTTAAGACTTT
ATTGTCCGCCCACACCCGCTTACGCAGGGCATCTGCGCATCCACAGGAAGCCGTAAAAAGGCCGCGTTGC
TGGCGTTTTTCCATAGGCTCCGCCCCCCTGACGAGCATCACAAAAATCGACGCTCAAGTCAGAGGTGGCG
AAACCCGACAGGACTATAAAGATACCAGGCGTTTCCCCCTGGAAGCTCCCTCGTGCGCTCTCCTGTTCCG
ACCCTGCCGCTTACCGGATACCTGTCCGCCTTTCTCCCTTCGGGAAGCGTGGCGCTTTCTCATAGCTCAC
GCTGTAGGTATCTCAGTTCGGTGTAGGTCGTTCGCTCCAAGCTGGGCTGTGTGCACGAACCCCCCGTTCA
GCCCGACCGCTGCGCCTTATCCGGTAACTATCGTCTTGAGTCCAACCCGGTAAGACACGACTTATCGCCA
CTGGCAGCAGCCACTGGTAACAGGATTAGCAGAGCGAGGTATGTAGGCGGTGCTACAGAGTTCTTGAAGT
GGTGGCCTAACTACGGCTACACTAGAAGAACAGTATTTGGTATCTGCGCTCTGCTGAAGCCAGTTACCTT
CGGAAAAAGAGTTGGTAGCTCTTGATCCGGCAAACAAACCACCGCTGGTAGCGGTGGTTTTTTTGTTTGC
AAGCAGCAGATTACGCGCAGAAAAAAAGGATCTCAAGAAGATCCTTTGATCTTTTCTACGGGGTCTGACG
CTTATTACCAATGCTTAATCAGTGAGGCACCTATCTCAGCGATCTGTCTATTTCGTTCATCCATAGTTGC
CTGACTCCCCGTCGTGTAGATAACTACGATACGGGAGGGCTTACCATCTGGCCCCAGTGCTGCAATGATA
CCGCGTGACCCACGCTCACCGGCTCCAGATTTATCAGCAATAAACCAGCCAGCCGGAAGGGCCGAGCGCA
GAAGTGGTCCTGCAACTTTATCCGCCTCCATCCAGTCTATTAATTGTTGCCGGGAAGCTAGAGTAAGTAG
TTCGCCAGTTAATAGTTTGCGCAACGTTGTTGCCATTGCTACAGGCATCGTGGTGTCACGCTCGTCGTTT
GGTATGGCTTCATTCAGCTCCGGTTCCCAACGATCAAGGCGAGTTACATGATCCCCCATGTTGTGCAAAA
AAGCGGTTAGCTCCTTCGGTCCTCCGATCGTTGTCAGAAGTAAGTTGGCCGCAGTGTTATCACTCATGGT
TATGGCAGCACTGCATAATTCTCTTACTGTCATGCCATCCGTAAGATGCTTTTCTGTGACTGGTGAGTAC
TCAACCAAGTCATTCTGAGAATAGTGTATGCGGCGACCGAGTTGCTCTTGCCCGGCGTCAATACGGGATA
ATACCGCGCCACATAGCAGAACTTTAAAAGTGCTCATCATTGGAAAACGTTCTTCGGGGCGAAAACTCTC
AAGGATCTTACCGCTGTTGAGATCCAGTTCGATGTAACCCACTCGTGCACCCAACTGATCTTCAGCATCT
TTTACTTTCACCAGCGTTTCTGGGTGAGCAAAAACAGGAAGGCAAAATGCCGCAAAAAAGGGAATAAGGG
CGACACGGAAATGTTGAATACTCATACTCTTCCTTTTTCAATATTATTGAAGCATTTATCAGGGTTATTG
TCTCATGAGCGGATACATATTTGAATGTATTTAGGACCCAAGTCAACCGGTTGTGGGCGGACAAAATAGT
TGGGAACTGGGAGGGGTGGAAATGGAGTTTTTAAGGATTATTTAGGGAAGAGTGACAAAATAGATGGGAA
CTGGGTGTAGCGTCGTAAGCTAATACGAAAATTAAAAATGACAAAATAGTTTGGAACTAGATTTCACTTA
TCTGGTTCAGCCTGCGGTCCGGATTCGCCCTTAAGCTAGCTAGTTATTAATAGTAATCAATTACGGGGTC
ATTAGTTCATAGCCCATATATGGAGTTCCGCGTTACATAACTTACGGTAAATGGCCCGCCTGGCTGACCG
CCCAACGACCCCCGCCCATTGACGTCAATAATGACGTATGTTCCCATAGTAACGCCAATAGGGACTTTCC
ATTGACGTCAATGGGTGGAGTATTTACGGTAAACTGCCCACTTGGCAGTACATCAAGTGTATCATATGCC
AAGTACGCCCCCTATTGACGTCAATGACGGTAAATGGCCCGCCTGGCATTATGCCCAGTACATGACCTTA
TGGGACTTTCCTACTTGGCAGTACATCTACGTATTAGTCATTGCTATTACCATGGTGATGCGGTTTTGGC
AGTACATCAATGGGCGTGGATAGCGGTTTGACTCACGGGGATTTCCAAGTCTCCACCCCATTGACGTCAA
TGGGAGTTTGTTTTGGCACCAAAATCAACGGGACTTTCCAAAATGTCGTAACAACTCCGCCCCATTGACG
CAAATGGGCGGTAGGCGTGTACGGTGGGAGGTCTATATAAGCAGAGCTGGTTTAGTGAACCGTCAGATCC
TCACTCTCTTCCGCCTCGCTGTCTGCGAGGGCCAGCTGTTGGGCTCGCGGTTGAGGACAAACTCTTCGCG
GTCTTTCCAGTACTCTTGGATCGGAAACCCGTCGGCCTCCGAACGGTACTCCGCCACCGAGGGACCTGAG
CGAGTCCGCATCGACCGGATCGGAAAACCTCTCGAGAAAGGCGTCTAACCAGTCACAGTCGCAAGGTAGG
CTGAGCACCGTGGCGGGCGGCAGCGGGTGGCGGTCGGGGTTGTTTCTGGCGGAGGTGCTGCTGATGATGT
AATTAAAGTAGGCGGTGTTGACACCGCGGATGGTCGAGGTGAGGTGTGGCAGGCTTGAGATCCAGCTGTT
GGGGTGAGTACTCCCTCTCAAAAGCGGGCATTACTTCTGCGCTAAGATTGTCAGTTTCCAAAAACGAGGA
GGATTTGATATTCACCTGGCCCGATCTGGCCATACACTTGAGTGACAATGACATCCACTTTGCCTTTCTC
TCCACAGGTGTCCACTCCCAGGTCCAAAGTTGGCCAGGCCTAGTTGGCCAGGCCTAGTGCCGCCACCATG
GGTGACTACAAAGACCATGACGGTGATTATAAAGATCATGACATTGATTACAAGGATGACGATGACAAGG
GCGGTGGTAGCGGTGGGCTGGAAGTTCTGTTCCAGGGGCCCTCGCGAACCATGGTAACGGGTGGGGGTGC
GGCACCACCCGGCACGGTCACTGAGCCGCTGCCATCCGTGATAGTGCTTTCTGCCGGTCGAAAGATGGCC
GCAGCTGCTGCCGCCGCCTCCGGACCTGGTTGTTCCTCTGCCGCAGGAGCTGGGGCTGCGGGGGTTAGCG
AATGGCTGGTACTGCGAGATGGCTGCATGCATTGCGATGCAGACGGGCTGCATAGTCTCTCCTACCACCC
AGCGCTTAATGCTATTCTGGCGGTTACCTCCCGCGGCACGATCAAGGTCATTGATGGAACAAGTGGGGCA
ACGCTCCAAGCCTCCGCGCTGTCAGCCAAACCAGGCGGACAGGTTAAATGCCAGTACATTTCAGCAGTAG
ATAAGGTTATTTTCGTCGATGACTATGCCGTGGGGTGTCGGAAAGATTTGAATGGGATACTCCTGCTGGA
TACGGCGCTCCAGACCCCGGTCAGTAAGCAGGACGACGTTGTCCAGCTGGAACTCCCCGTGACCGAAGCA
CAGCAATTGCTCTCTGCCTGCCTCGAGAAAGTAGATATCAGCAGCACCGAAGGTTACGACCTCTTCATTA
CGCAGCTTAAGGATGGCCTGAAGAATACCAGCCACGAGACAGCAGCGAATCACAAGGTAGCTAAATGGGC
GACCGTAACATTCCACCTTCCTCACCACGTGCTTAAATCTATAGCTTCTGCTATAGTCAACGAGCTGAAA
AAAATAAATCAGAACGTCGCTGCCCTTCCAGTGGCTAGTTCAGTTATGGATCGCTTGAGCTACCTCTTGC
CTAGCGCGCGCCCAGAGTTGGGAGTTGGCCCCGGGCGGTCCGTCGATCGATCACTTATGTACTCTGAAGC
TAATCGGAGAGAAACTTTTACCTCCTGGCCCCATGTCGGCTATCGATGGGCTCAGCCAGACCCGATGGCC
CAGGCTGGATTTTACCATCAACCTGCGTCTTCAGGTGATGACAGAGCGATGTCCTTTACCTCCTCAGTAT
GCCTGGTATGTTGGGAGCCGACCGATGAGCCTTGGAGCGAGCATGAACGGCATTCACCGAATTGCCCGTT
TGTCAAGGGAGAACACACGCAGAATGTACCACTCTCTGTTACTCTGGCTACGTCCCCCGCACAATTTCCG
TGTACCGACGGAACAGATCGAATATCATGCTTTGGGAGCGGGTCCTGTCCACACTTCCTTGCAGCGGCTA
CCAAACGCGGAAAAATATGCATCTGGGATGTCTCAAAGCTTATGAAAGTCCATTTGAAATTCGAAATCAA
TGCATATGACCCTGCCATCGTACAGCAACTTATCTTGAGTGGCGATCCCTCCTCCGGTGTAGATAGCCGA
AGACCTACGCTTGCGTGGCTCGAGGATTCATCATCTTGCTCTGACATCCCGAAACTCGAAGGAGATAGTG
ATGACCTGCTCGAGGATTCAGACTCCGAAGAACACAGCAGGTCCGATAGCGTTACTGGGCATACCTCACA
AAAAGAGGCCATGGAAGTCTCCCTCGACATTACCGCGCTTTCTATCCTCCAACAGCCTGAAAAACTCCAA
TGGGAAATAGTGGCCAATGTGCTTGAAGACACTGTAAAAGATCTTGAGGAACTGGGAGCGAATCCCTGCC
TGACTAACTCCAAATCTGAAAAAACGAAGGAGAAGCACCAGGAGCAGCATAACATTCCTTTCCCCTGTCT
GCTTGCGGGCGGACTTCTGACATACAAATCCCCAGCTACTTCACCTATTAGTTCAAATTCTCATAGGTCA
CTCGATGGCCTTTCTCGAACGCAGGGTGAATCCATTAGTGAGCAGGGTTCAACGGATAATGAATCCTGTA
CTAATAGCGAGCTCAATTCTCCCTTGGTCAGACGCACTTTGCCTGTATTGCTTCTGTATTCTATCAAGGA
GAGCGATGAAAAAGCAGGGAAAATATTTAGCCAAATGAACAATATTATGTCCAAAAGTCTTCATGATGAT
GGCTTCACGGTCCCGCAAATTATCGAGATGGAACTGGATTCACAAGAACAATTGCTCCTTCAAGACCCAC
CTGTTACATATATTCAACAATTCGCAGACGCCGCAGCAAATCTCACGAGCCCTGATTCCGAGAAATGGAA
TTCAGTATTCCCCAAGCCTGGTACGCTGGTTCAGTGTTTGCGACTGCCTAAATTCGCGGAAGAAGAGAAT
CTTTGCATAGACTCAATAACGCCTTGTGCAGATGGTATTCATTTGCTGGTGGGACTGCGCACGTGCCCAG
TCGAGAGCCTCTCAGCAATAAACCAAGTTGAAGCTTTGAACAACCTGAACAAGCTGAATAGCGCACTGTG
TAATAGACGGAAAGGCGAACTCGAATCCAATTTGGCGGTTGTCAACGGTGCAAATATCTCCGTTATCCAA
CATGAATCCCCCGCTGATGTTCAAACTCCCCTCATAATTCAGCCTGAACAAAGGAACGTAAGTGGGGGAT
ATTTGGTGCTCTACAAAATGAATTACGCTACACGCATAGTAACTCTTGAGGAAGAGCCCATAAAGATTCA
ACATATCAAAGACCCGCAAGACACGATCACATCACTCATTCTCCTCCCCCCCGACATCCTCGACAATCGG
GAAGACGACTGTGAGGAACCAATAGAGGACATGCAACTTACGTCCAAAAACGGCTTCGAACGGGAGAAGA
CTTCAGACATCAGTACACTGGGACACCTGGTAATTACGACTCAAGGCGGCTACGTTAAGATCCTTGATTT
GAGCAATTTCGAAATCCTGGCGAAGGTTGAACCGCCCAAAAAAGAAGGAACAGAAGAGCAAGACACATTC
GTCTCAGTGATCTACTGTAGTGGCACTGACCGCCTTTGCGCGTGCACCAAGGGCGGGGAACTTCATTTTC
TGCAGATAGGAGGCACATGTGACGACATAGACGAGGCCGACATATTGGTCGATGGGAGCCTTAGTAAGGG
GATAGAACCGTCTTCTGAGGGCTCCAAGCCCCTTAGCAACCCTTCCAGTCCGGGTATCTCTGGCGTTGAC
CTGTTGGTAGATCAACCGTTCACGCTCGAAATCTTGACTTCACTGGTGGAGCTGACTCGATTTGAGACCC
TGACTCCAAGATTCTCCGCAACTGTTCCTCCCTGTTGGGTAGAAGTCCAGCAAGAGCAGCAGCAGCGACG
GCACCCACAACACCTCCACCAACAACATCACGGGGATGCCGCGCAACATACGAGAACGTGGAAACTGCAG
ACCGATTCAAACAGTTGGGACGAACACGTATTCGAATTGGTCCTCCCTAAGGCATGCATGGTTGGACATG
TCGACTTCAAATTTGTCCTCAATAGTAACATTACTAATATTCCGCAAATTCAAGTTACTCTGCTGAAAAA
CAAGGCACCGGGGTTGGGAAAAGTCAATGCGTTGAATATAGAAGTCGAGCAAAACGGAAAACCCTCATTG
GTTGACCTTAATGAAGAGATGCAACACATGGATGTTGAGGAAAGTCAGTGCCTCAGACTTTGTCCCTTCC
TTGAAGACCACAAAGAAGATATTCTCTGCGGTCCCGTTTGGTTGGCCTCCGGCCTGGACTTGTCCGGCCA
CGCAGGGATGCTTACACTTACGAGTCCAAAGCTGGTGAAAGGGATGGCGGGAGGCAAGTACAGGTCTTTC
CTCATACACGTTAAAGCAGTAAACGAACGGGGGACTGAGGAAATATGCAACGGGGGTATGAGGCCAGTCG
TTCGCCTCCCTTCACTCAAACATCAGAGCAACAAAGGCTACTCCCTCGCTAGTTTGCTCGCAAAAGTGGC
TGCGGGGAAGGAGAAATCTTCCAATGTTAAGAATGAGAACACCAGTGGCACTCGCAAATCTGAAAATCTT
CGAGGCTGCGACCTCTTGCAGGAAGTTTCAGTGACAATCAGGCGATTCAAAAAAACTTCCATATCTAAGG
AGAGAGTACAACGCTGTGCTATGTTGCAATTTAGCGAATTTCATGAAAAGCTCGTTAATACACTGTGTCG
AAAAACGGATGATGGGCAGATAACCGAGCATGCGCAGTCTCTGGTCCTTGACACACTCTGCTGGCTGGCG
GGGGTACACTCCAATGGCCCAGGTAGCTCCAAGGAAGGTAACGAAAATCTCCTGTCAAAAACCCGGAAAT
TCCTGAGTGATATTGTGCGCGTCTGCTTTTTCGAAGCCGGGCGAAGTATAGCACACAAATGCGCTAGGTT
TCTCGCGCTCTGTATCTCAAACGGTAAGTGCGATCCTTGCCAACCCGCGTTCGGTCCAGTCCTTTTGAAG
GCCCTCCTCGATAACATGTCATTTCTGCCGGCTGCCACGACTGGGGGCTCAGTGTACTGGTATTTTGTTC
TTCTGAACTACGTCAAGGATGAAGATCTTGCTGGCTGCAGTACGGCCTGTGCCTCACTTTTGACTGCTGT
CTCCCGCCAACTGCAGGATCGCTTGACACCGATGGAAGCGCTTCTCCAGACACGATATGGACTCTACTCC
TCTCCGTTCGACCCAGTGCTGTTCGACCTTGAGATGTCTGGGTCTTCATGCAAGAATGTATATAACAGCA
GCATAGGGGTCCAGTCTGACGAAATAGATTTGTCCGACGTACTCAGTGGAAACGGTAAGGTTTCAAGTTG
TACGGCGGCTGAAGGCTCATTTACTAGCCTTACCGGACTTCTTGAAGTCGAGCCGCTCCATTTCACATGT
GTTTCAACATCTGACGGGACGCGGATTGAGCGAGATGATGCTATGAGTAGCTTCGGTGTGACACCGGCGG
TGGGAGGGCTCTCCTCAGGAACGGTAGGGGAGGCATCAACGGCTCTGAGTTCCGCTGCACAGGTGGCTCT
GCAGTCTCTGTCCCATGCCATGGCCAGTGCGGAGCAGCAACTCCAGGTTCTGCAGGAAAAGCAGCAACAA
CTTCTTAAGCTGCAACAACAGAAGGCGAAGTTGGAGGCGAAACTGCACCAAACAACCGCAGCGGCAGCCG
CAGCTGCGTCAGCTGTCGGCCCCGTACACAATAGCGTCCCTAGCAACCCCGTCGCTGCCCCGGGCTTCTT
TATACACCCAAGCGATGTGATCCCGCCTACTCCAAAAACGACACCCCTGTTTATGACTCCACCCTTGACG
CCGCCAAATGAAGCTGTTTCTGTCGTCATCAACGCAGAGTTGGCCCAGCTTTTCCCGGGTTCAGTTATTG
ACCCGCCTGCCGTCAATCTCGCAGCACACAACAAAAACTCAAACAAATCCCGAATGAACCCTTTGGGGTC
AGGACTTGCTCTTGCCATCTCACACGCTAGCCACTTCCTTCAGCCCCCTCCCCATCAATCCATCATAATT
GAACGGATGCATAGTGGAGCTAGACGCTTCGTTACGTTGGATTTCGGAAGGCCAATCCTCCTGACAGACG
TTCTTATACCCACCTGTGGCGACTTGGCTAGCCTTTCCATTGATATATGGACCCTGGGTGAAGAGGTTGA
CGGTCGCAGACTGGTTGTAGCAACAGACATTAGCACTCACTCCCTGATTTTGCATGATCTCATTCCGCCC
CCCGTATGTCGCTTCATGAAAATTACAGTCATCGGCCGGTATGGTTCAACGAATGCAAGGGCGAAGATAC
CACTCGGTTTTTACTATGGACACACGTACATTCTTCCTTGGGAGTCCGAGCTTAAGTTGATGCATGACCC
ATTGAAAGGCGAAGGGGAATCTGCCAATCAGCCCGAGATTGATCAGCACCTTGCCATGATGGTGGCATTG
CAAGAAGACATTCAGTGTCGCTACAATCTGGCTTGTCACCGCTTGGAAACCTTGCTCCAGTCCATTGATC
TTCCACCATTGAATAGCGCTAACAACGCGCAGTACTTCCTGAGGAAACCCGACAAAGCTGTCGAGGAAGA
TTCTAGGGTCTTCTCTGCATACCAGGACTGTATTCAACTTCAGCTTCAGCTCAACCTTGCCCACAATGCT
GTTCAACGCCTGAAGGTTGCCTTGGGGGCCTCAAGAAAGATGCTCTCTGAAACAAGTAATCCCGAAGACC
TGATACAGACAAGCTCCACAGAACAACTGCGAACGATCATACGGTACTTGCTGGACACGCTTCTCTCCTT
GTTGCACGCAAGCAATGGACATTCCGTGCCAGCAGTCCTGCAGAGCACATTCCATGCGCAAGCTTGTGAG
GAACTCTTCAAGCATTTGTGTATTTCAGGGACACCAAAGATTAGGCTTCACACAGGGCTTTTGCTGGTGC
AATTGTGCGGCGGGGAGAGGTGGTGGGGTCAATTTCTTTCCAACGTTTTGCAGGAGCTTTATAATTCTGA
ACAACTTTTGATATTTCCGCAAGACCGGGTGTTCATGTTGCTCAGCTGCATTGGACAGCGAAGCTTGTCT
AATAGCGGTGTACTCGAATCCCTGCTGAACCTCTTGGATAATTTGCTTTCCCCGTTGCAGCCACAGCTCC
CCATGCACCGACGGACTGAAGGGGTTCTTGACATCCCAATGATATCATGGGTCGTAATGTTGGTCAGTCG
GTTGCTTGACTATGTGGCAACCGTAGAGGATGAAGCAGCCGCAGCAAAAAAACCTTTGAATGGCAATCAG
TGGTCTTTCATAAACAATAATCTTCATACACAATCCTTGAACCGCTCTAGCAAAGGGTCAAGTAGCCTGG
ATAGATTGTACTCAAGAAAAATCCGGAAACAACTCGTTCATCATAAGCAGCAGCTTAACCTCCTCAAGGC
GAAACAAAAGGCTCTGGTTGAGCAGATGGAGAAAGAAAAAATTCAGTCAAATAAGGGATCTAGCTATAAG
TTGCTCGTTGAGCAGGCCAAACTTAAGCAAGCAACGAGTAAGCATTTTAAAGATCTCATTAGGCTGAGAC
GGACGGCCGAGTGGAGTAGAAGTAATCTTGATACAGAAGTTACCACGGCCAAGGAGTCTCCGGAAATTGA
ACCACTGCCTTTCACTTTGGCCCATGAAAGGTGCATTAGCGTGGTTCAAAAGCTTGTTCTTTTCTTGTTG
TCTATGGATTTCACATGTCATGCCGACCTCTTGCTCTTCGTTTGTAAGGTCTTGGCACGAATTGCTAATG
CGACCAGGCCAACAATACACTTGTGCGAAATTGTAAATGAACCCCAACTGGAAAGATTGCTGCTCTTGTT
GGTCGGGACGGACTTCAACCGAGGCGACATCAGCTGGGGCGGCGCCTGGGCCCAATACTCATTGACTTGT
ATGCTCCAAGATATACTCGCAGGAGAGTTGCTTGCTCCGGTGGCCGCCGAAGCGATGGAAGAAGGGACCG
TTGGTGATGATGTTGGAGCTACGGCGGGGGATTCCGATGATAGTCTGCAACAATCATCAGTTCAGCTTCT
GGAGACCATTGACGAACCCCTTACCCACGACATCACTGGTGCACCCCCCCTGTCATCACTTGAGAAAGAC
AAAGAGATAGATCTCGAGCTTCTCCAGGACCTTATGGAAGTAGACATCGATCCACTCGACATAGACCTGG
AGAAGGACCCATTGGCGGCAAAGGTATTCAAACCCATCTCATCTACTTGGTACGATTATTGGGGCGCGGA
CTACGGTACATATAACTATAATCCTTACATAGGTGGACTTGGAATCCCAGTTGCGAAACCTCCAGCGAAT
ACTGAGAAGAACGGTAGTCAGACTGTATCCGTGTCCGTTTCTCAAGCCCTGGATGCTCGCCTGGAAGTGG
GTTTGGAGCAGCAGGCAGAGTTGATGTTGAAAATGATGAGCACTCTTGAAGCGGACAGTATATTGCAGGC
TCTGACCAATACGTCACCTACCTTGTCTCAGAGCCCAACTGGGACCGATGATTCACTCCTTGGTGGGCTT
CAAGCTGCGAATCAAACCAGCCAGCTGATTATACAGCTCTCATCTGTACCTATGCTGAACGTTTGTTTCA
ACAAACTTTTCTCCATGCTCCAGGTTCACCACGTGCAGCTTGAGTCCTTGCTCCAACTGTGGCTTACACT
TTCCCTGAATAGTTCCTCTACAGGCAATAAGGAAAATGGTGCAGATATCTTTCTGTACAATGCCAATAGA
ATACCGGTGATTAGTCTTAATCAAGCCTCTATCACCAGCTTCCTCACCGTGCTGGCGTGGTATCCCAACA
CACTTTTGCGCACCTGGTGCTTGGTTTTGCATAGTCTGACCCTGATGACAAATATGCAATTGAATTCAGG
TAGTTCCAGCGCTATAGGAACTCAGGAATCTACGGCACACCTGTTGGTGTCAGATCCAAACCTGATCCAC
GTACTGGTTAAATTCCTCTCTGGTACTTCCCCGCATGGTACGAACCAACACAGCCCACAAGTTGGACCTA
CAGCCACCCAGGCGATGCAGGAGTTTTTGACCAGACTCCAGGTACACCTTTCTTCAACCTGCCCTCAGAT
ATTCTCAGAATTCCTCCTCAAGCTTATTCATATCCTCAGTACCGAAAGAGGGGCGTTCCAGACGGGGCAA
GGTCCTTTGGATGCTCAAGTCAAGCTGTTGGAGTTCACCCTTGAACAAAACTTCGAGGTTGTAAGTGTCT
CTACTATATCTGCTGTCATCGAAAGCGTTACGTTCCTTGTACACCATTATATCACATGCTCAGATAAGGT
CATGTCAAGAAGTGGCTCAGACAGTAGTGTGGGCGCTCGGGCTTGTTTTGGTGGTCTCTTCGCTAATCTG
ATCCGACCTGGAGACGCAAAAGCAGTGTGCGGAGAGATGACCAGAGATCAGTTGATGTTCGATCTTCTGA
AGCTCGTCAACATCCTTGTGCAACTGCCTTTGAGTGGCAATAGGGAATACAGTGCTAGAGTAAGCGTCAC
AACTAATACGACGGATTCCGTTTCCGACGAAGAAAAAGTGTCCGGGGGTAAAGATGGAAATGGTTCCAGC
ACCAGCGTACAAGGATCCCCAGCCTACGTGGCGGATCTCGTGCTCGCCAATCAACAGATAATGAGTCAAA
TTCTGTCCGCACTCGGCTTGTGCAATTCCTCTGCAATGGCCATGATTATAGGAGCTTCTGGGTTGCATTT
GACTAAGCATGAAAACTTTCATGGCGGTTTGGATGCGATCTCTGTGGGAGATGGACTTTTCACGATTCTG
ACTACTTTGAGCAAGAAAGCGTCTACGGTTCACATGATGCTGCAGCCGATCTTGACATATATGGCATGTG
GATACATGGGCCGGCAGGGGTCACTTGCCACATGCCAGTTGTCTGAGCCTCTGCTGTGGTTCATACTCCG
AGTCCTCGATACTTCTGACGCGCTTAAAGCCTTCCATGACATGGGAGGAGTGCAGCTCATCTGCAATAAC
ATGGTTACAAGCACTAGAGCGATTGTCAACACAGCAAGATCTATGGTCTCCACCATTATGAAGTTCCTTG
ACTCTGGGCCGAACAAGGCAGTCGATTCTACCTTGAAGACGAGGATCCTTGCCTCTGAGCCAGATAATGC
TGAAGGAATACACAATTTTGCACCTTTGGGTACAATTACGAGCTCTTCTCCAACGGCACAGCCGGCGGAA
GTCCTGCTTCAAGCCACTCCTCCTCACCGGAGGGCCAGATCCGCAGCTTGGTCATATATATTCTTGCCAG
AGGAAGCATGGTGCGATCTCACTATTCATCTCCCTGCCGCGGTGCTCCTTAAGGAAATCCATATTCAGCC
TCACCTGGCTTCTTTGGCTACGTGTCCATCCTCTGTATCAGTCGAGGTTAGTGCGGATGGAGTAAATATG
CTCCCGCTCAGTACTCCGGTCGTAACTTCAGGACTTACCTACATAAAGATCCAACTTGTAAAAGCTGAGG
TAGCTTCCGCGGTCTGCTTGCGCTTGCACCGCCCCCGCGACGCTTCCACGCTCGGGCTTTCCCAGATTAA
ACTCCTGGGGCTTACAGCGTTTGGGACCACATCTTCTGCTACGGTAAATAATCCGTTTTTGCCTTCCGAA
GATCAAGTTAGCAAAACATCTATCGGATGGCTCCGGCTCCTCCATCACTGTCTCACGCATATCTCAGATC
TGGAAGGAATGATGGCTTCAGCGGCTGCCCCCACGGCCAATCTTCTCCAGACTTGCGCCGCACTTCTCAT
GTCCCCCTATTGCGGAATGCACTCACCCAATATTGAGGTCGTCTTGGTTAAAATCGGCCTCCAGTCAACT
CGGATAGGTCTCAAGCTTATAGACATCTTGTTGCGGAATTGTGCAGCTAGTGGTTCTGATCCTACAGATC
TGAACAGTCCACTGTTGTTTGGTCGGTTGAATGGCCTCTCTAGCGATAGTACAATAGACATTTTGTATCA
ACTTGGAACTACCCAAGATCCGGGAACCAAAGATCGGATTCAGGCATTGCTCAAATGGGTAAGCGATAGC
GCGCGCGTAGCAGCTATGAAAAGATCTGGCCGAATGAATTACATGTGCCCGAATTCCAGCACTGTAGAAT
ACGGGCTTCTGATGCCGTCACCGAGTCACCTGCATTGCGTTGCGGCAATTCTGTGGCACTCCTATGAGTT
GCTCGTTGAATACGACTTGCCAGCACTGCTGGATCAGGAGCTCTTTGAGCTTCTGTTTAATTGGTCCATG
TCTCTGCCGTGTAATATGGTTCTCAAAAAGGCTGTTGACAGCTTGCTTTGCTCTATGTGTCACGTACATC
CTAACTACTTCTCTCTGTTGATGGGTTGGATGGGCATAACCCCCCCGCCGGTTCAATGCCATCACCGCTT
GTCCATGACAGATGACAGCAAAAAGCAAGACTTGTCTTCATCTCTGACAGATGATTCTAAAAATGCCCAA
GCACCCTTGGCGCTGACTGAAAGCCACTTGGCTACCCTCGCAAGTTCTTCACAGTCTCCTGAAGCTATTA
AGCAGCTCCTGGACAGCGGGCTGCCGAGCCTCCTTGTTCGGAGCTTGGCTTCATTCTGTTTTTCCCACAT
AAGTAGTAGTGAATCCATTGCACAGAGCATTGACATTTCACAGGATAAACTCCGGCGGCATCATGTTCCC
CAGCAATGTAACAAAATGCCGATTACGGCGGATCTCGTCGCCCCGATATTGCGGTTCCTTACCGAGGTCG
GTAACAGCCACATCATGAAAGACTGGCTGGGTGGTTCCGAAGTCAATCCTCTCTGGACTGCACTGCTGTT
CTTGTTGTGTCATTCTGGGAGTACCAGCGGCTCACACAATCTCGGGGCCCAGCAGACGAGCGCTAGGTCT
GCCAGCTTGAGTTCTGCCGCTACTACGGGTCTTACAACACAACAAAGAACCGCTATAGAAAACGCGACAG
TGGCGTTTTTTCTCCAGTGCATAAGTTGCCACCCAAATAATCAAAAGCTTATGGCTCAAGTGCTTTGCGA
GCTCTTTCAGACCAGTCCACAGAGGGGCAATCTCCCGACGTCTGGCAACATAAGCGGTTTTATCAGACGA
CTCTTCCTTCAACTCATGCTGGAGGACGAAAAGGTCACTATGTTCCTGCAGAGCCCGTGCCCGCTCTATA
AGGGAAGGATAAATGCCACGAGCCATGTCATTCAGCACCCGATGTACGGGGCCGGGCACAAATTTAGAAC
ACTCCACCTGCCAGTATCTACGACGCTTTCAGATGTCCTTGATAGGGTCTCCGATACTCCGAGCATCACC
GCCAAGCTTATCTCCGAGCAGAAAGATGACAAAGAAAAAAAAAACCACGAGGAAAAAGAGAAAGTCAAAG
CCGAAAATGGCTTTCAGGATAACTACTCCGTGGTAGTCGCCTCCGGGCTCAAGAGTCAAAGCAAGAGGGC
GGTCAGCGCGACCCCTCCTCGACCACCATCACGCCGCGGGAGGACGATACCGGACAAGATCGGAAGCACG
AGCGGCGCCGAGGCAGCGAATAAAATCATCACGGTACCAGTGTTTCATCTGTTCCATAAGCTTCTCGCAG
GTCAGCCACTGCCAGCGGAAATGACTCTGGCTCAACTGCTCACCCTGCTTTATGACCGCAAGTTGCCTCA
GGGGTACAGATCTATAGATCTTACGGTTAAGCTGGGCAGTCGGGTGATTACAGACCCTTCACTGTCCAAA
ACTGATTCCTATAAGCGCTTGCACCCTGAAAAGGATCACGGTGACCTCCTTGCTTCCTGCCCAGAGGACG
AGGCCTTGACACCCGGCGACGAATGCATGGACGGAATTTTGGATGAAAGCCTGCTGGAAACCTGTCCGAT
ACAATCCCCGCTCCAGGTATTCGCCGGGATGGGTGGTCTTGCTCTCATCGCCGAGAGGTTGCCCATGCTT
TATCCTGAAGTGATCCAGCAGGTATCAGCTCCGGTTGTAACCTCAACCACCCAAGAGAAACCTAAAGATT
CAGATCAATTTGAATGGGTGACAATTGAGCAGAGCGGCGAATTGGTGTATGAGGCCCCCGAAACGGTTGC
TGCCGAGCCGCCCCCAATAAAATCCGCCGTCCAGACAATGTCTCCAATACCAGCGCACTCTTTGGCGGCA
TTTGGGCTTTTTCTTAGGCTCCCTGGTTACGCTGAAGTCCTGCTGAAAGAACGCAAGCATGCGCAATGCC
TTCTGCGGCTCGTTTTGGGGGTGACGGACGATGGAGAAGGTTCCCATATCCTTCAGAGCCCCAGCGCGAA
CGTATTGCCCACACTTCCTTTTCATGTGCTCCGATCCCTCTTTTCAACTACCCCCCTCACAACTGATGAC
GGCGTCCTTCTGCGACGAATGGCCCTTGAGATCGGGGCCTTGCACCTCATTCTCGTGTGCCTCAGTGCGT
TGAGCCACCACAGTCCCCGGGTCCCAAACAGCAGCGTGAACCAGACGGAACCACAGGTGAGCAGCTCCCA
CAACCCCACGAGTACCGAGGAGCAGCAGCTCTACTGGGCAAAAGGGACCGGATTTGGGACTGGCTCAACC
GCCTCCGGATGGGATGTGGAACAAGCTCTTACGAAGCAAAGGTTGGAGGAGGAACATGTAACTTGTCTGC
TCCAGGTGCTTGCGAGCTATATAAACCCTGTGTCTTCAGCGGTGAATGGCGAGGCACAATCCAGTCACGA
AACGCGCGGTCAGAATTCCAATGCTCTCCCCAGTGTGCTCCTGGAGCTTCTTAGCCAGAGTTGTTTGATA
CCTGCCATGAGTTCATACCTTCGAAACGACTCTGTGCTGGACATGGCGAGACATGTTCCCTTGTATAGAG
CTCTTCTGGAACTGCTGAGAGCTATAGCCAGTTGCGCTGCCATGGTGCCTCTCCTGCTCCCCCTGAGCAC
CGAGAATGGCGAGGAGGAGGAGGAGCAGAGCGAGTGCCAGACCAGTGTTGGCACTCTCCTTGCCAAAATG
AAAACTTGTGTCGATACTTATACCAACCGCCTGCGGTCTAAGAGAGAGAATGTTAAAACCGGAGTTAAGC
CAGACGCATCTGACCAGGAACCCGAAGGGCTTACTTTGCTCGTACCAGATATACAGAAAACAGCTGAAAT
TGTTTACGCTGCAACAACATCACTCCGACAGGCCAACCAGGAGAAGAAACTTGGGGAGTATTCAAAGAAA
GCGGCCATGAAGCCTAAGCCGCTGTCCGTCCTGAAATCCCTTGAGGAAAAGTATGTCGCAGTGATGAAAA
AGCTCCAATTCGACACTTTTGAAATGGTGTCTGAAGACGAGGACGGCAAGCTGGGATTCAAAGTGAACTA
TCATTATATGAGCCAGGTCAAAAACGCTAACGATGCAAATAGTGCAGCTAGGGCTCGGCGCCTTGCTCAA
GAAGCGGTTACCCTCAGTACTAGTCTCCCCTTGTCATCCAGTAGTTCAGTCTTCGTGAGATGTGATGAAG
AGAGATTGGATATTATGAAAGTTCTGATCACCGGCCCCGCAGACACTCCTTATGCAAACGGATGCTTCGA
GTTTGACGTTTACTTCCCACAGGATTACCCTTCCAGCCCGCCCCTTGTCAATTTGGAAACTACCGGGGGT
CACTCCGTACGCTTCAACCCCAACCTGTATAACGACGGCAAAGTTTGCCTCTCAATTCTGAATACATGGC
ATGGAAGACCCGAAGAAAAATGGAACCCGCAAACATCATCATTTCTCCAGGTACTCGTGTCCGTTCAATC
ATTGATCCTCGTGGCGGAACCTTACTTTAACGAGCCTGGTTACGAGAGGTCTCGAGGCACACCATCTGGT
ACTCAATCCAGCAGGGAGTACGATGGCAATATCCGCCAAGCTACAGTGAAGTGGGCTATGCTCGAACAGA
TTAGGAATCCCTCTCCTTGCTTCAAGGAGGTGATACATAAACATTTCTATTTGAAAAGAGTAGAAATTAT
GGCGCAGTGTGAAGAGTGGATAGCAGACATCCAACAATATTCCTCAGACAAACGGGTCGGACGGACTATG
TCTCATCACGCAGCGGCTCTCAAACGACATACGGCCCAACTCCGCGAGGAACTCTTGAAATTGCCGTGTC
CTGAGGGTTTGGATCCTGACACGGACGACGCCCCAGAAGTATGTAGAGCCACTACAGGTGCGGAAGAGAC
CCTTATGCACGATCAGGTAAAACCCTCAAGTTCAAAGGAACTTCCGTCCGACTTTCAGCTTTGAGCGGCC
GCTGATGATAATGGCCTGTGGCCGTAATGGCCTGTGGCCGTAAAATCAACCTCTGGATTACAAAATTTGT
GAAAGATTGACTGGTATTCTTAACTATGTTGCTCCTTTTACGCTATGTGGATACGCTGCTTTAATGCCTT
TGTATCATGCTATTGCTTCCCGTATGGCTTTCATTTTCTCCTCCTTGTATAAATCCTGGTTGCTGTCTCT
TTATGAGGAGTTGTGGCCCGTTGTCAGGCAACGTGGCGTGGTGTGCACTGTGTTTGCTGACGCAACCCCC
ACTGGTTGGGGCATTGCCACCACCTGTCAGCTCCTTTCCGGGACTTTCGCTTTCCCCCTCCCTATTGCCA
CGGCGGAACTCAGTGCCGCCTGCCTTGCCCGCTGCTGGACAGGGGCTCGGCTGTTGGGCACTGACAATTC
CGTGGTGTTGTCGGGGAAATCATCGTCCTTTCCTTGGCTGCTCGCCTGTGTTGCCACCTGGATTCTGCGC
GGGACGTCCTTCTGCTACGTCCCTTCGGCCCTCAATCCAGCGGACCTTCCTTCCCGCGGCCTGCTGCCGG
CTCTGCGGCCTCTTCCGCGGCTTCGAGATCTGCCTCGACTGTGCCTTCTAGTTGCCAGCCATCTGTTGTT
TGCCCCTCCCCCGTGCCTTCCTTGACCCTGGAAGGTGCCACTCCCACTGTCCTTTCCTAATAAAATGAGG
AAATTGCATCAAATTGTCTGAGTAGGTGTCATTCTATTCTGGGGGGTGGGGTGGGGCAGGACAGCAAGGG
GGAGGATTGGGCAGACAATAGCAGGCATGCTGGGGACTCGAGTTAAGGGCGAATCGCTGGGACGCCCGAA
CGGTGGCTACTCGTTGACATAAGCCTGTTCGGTTCGTAAACTGTAATGCAAGTAGCGTATGCGCTCACGC
AACTGGTCCAGAACCTTGACCGAACGCAGCGGTGGTAACGGCGCAGTGGCGGTTTTCATGGCTTGTTATG
ACTGTTTTTTTGTACAGTCTATGCCTCGGGCATCCAAGCAGCAAGCGCGTTACGCCGTGGGTCGATGTTT
GATGTTATGGAGCAGCAACGATGTTACGCAGCAGCAACGATGTTACGCAGCAGGGCAGTCGCCCTAAAAC
AAAGTTAGGTGGCTCAAGTATGGGCATCATTCGTACATGTAGGCTCGGCCCTGACCAAGTCAAATCCATG
CGGGCTGCTCTTGATCTTTTCGGTCGTGAGTTCGGTGATGTAGCCACCTACTCCCAACATCAGCCGGACT
CCGATTACCTCGGGAACTTGCTCCGTAGTAAGACATTTATTGCGCTTGCTGCCTTCGACCAAGAAGCGGT
TGTTGGCGCTCTCGCGGCTTACGTTCTGCCCAAGTTTGAGCAGCCGCGTAGTGAGATCTATATCTATGAT
CTCGCAGTCTCCGGCGAGCACCGGAGGCAGGGCATTGCCACCGCGCTCATCAATCTCCTCAAGCATGAGG
CCAACGCGCTTGGTGCTTATGTGATCTACGTGCAAGCAGATTACGGTGACGATCCCGCAGTGGCTCTCTA
TACAAAGTTGGGCATACGGGAAGAAGTGATGCACTTTGATATCGACCCAAGTACCGCCACCTAACAATTC
GTTCAAGCCGAGATCGGCTTCCCGGCCGCGGAGTTGTTCGGTAAATTGTCACAACGCCGC
Features (pLannotate 1.2.2; 17 found; start..end, strand, type, name):
      1..224     +  mobile_element Tn7R: mini-Tn7 element (right end of the Tn7 transposon) Tn7
    288..876     -  rep_origin     ori: high-copy-number ColE1/pMB1/pBR322/pUC origin of replication
    915..1775    -  CDS            AmpR: β-lactamase; bla; confers resistance to ampicillin, carbenicillin, and related antibiotics
   1776..1847    -  promoter       AmpR promoter: bla
   1872..2037    +  mobile_element Tn7L: mini-Tn7 element (left end of the Tn7 transposon) Tn7
   2070..2434    +  enhancer       CMV enhancer: human cytomegalovirus immediate early enhancer
   2435..2638    +  promoter       CMV promoter: human cytomegalovirus (CMV) immediate early promoter
   2703..2741    +  misc_feature   Ad SA (fragment): adenovirus major late transcript splice acceptor (Friedrich and Soriano, 1991)
   2774..2983    -  CDS            PTP (fragment): TERM_ADE02 - Experimental evidence at protein level: Swiss-Prot protein existence level 1. Protein covalently bound to the viral DNA that acts as a primer for viral genomic replication by DNA strand displacement. Assembles on the viral origin of replication in an initiation complex with viral polymerase, DBP, host NFIA and host POU2F1/OCT1. During initiation, the polymerase covalently couples the first dCTP with Ser- 580 of pTP. The terminal protein stimulates the template activity over 20 fold compared to protein-free templates. Neo-synthesized viral genomes are linked to two preterminal prot
   3014..3103    +  intron         chimeric intron (fragment): chimera between introns from adenovirus and immunoglobulin heavy chain genes
   3122..3168    +  CDS            IgH signal sequence (fragment): signal sequence from the mouse immunoglobulin heavy chain variable region
   3224..3289    +  CDS            3xFLAG: three tandem FLAG® epitope tags, followed by an enterokinase cleavage site
   3341..17911   +  CDS            BIRC6: BIRC6_HUMAN - Also known as KIAA1289. Experimental evidence at protein level: Swiss-Prot protein existence level 1. Anti-apoptotic protein which can regulate cell death by controlling caspases and by acting as an E3 ubiquitin-protein ligase. Has an unusual ubiquitin conjugation system in that it could combine in a single polypeptide, ubiquitin conjugating (E2) with ubiquitin ligase (E3) activity, forming a chimeric E2/E3 ubiquitin ligase. Its tragets include CASP9 and DIABLO/SMAC. Acts as an inhibitor of CASP3, CASP7 and CASP9. Important regulator for the final stages of cytokinesis. Crucial f
  17964..18505   +  misc_feature   WPRE (fragment): woodchuck hepatitis virus posttranscriptional regulatory element
  18519..18630   +  polyA_signal   bGH poly(A) signal: bovine growth hormone polyadenylation signal
  18774..18802   +  promoter       Pc promoter: intI1 (promoter lies within the coding sequence); class 1 integron promoter
  18991..19524   +  CDS            GmR: gentamycin acetyltransferase; aacC1; confers resistance to gentamycin
