[The description below was written by a language model from this plasmid's Addgene catalogue record and pLannotate feature annotations shown in this document.]
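Description:
pDARMO_CMVT_3xFLAG_BIRC6_BIRmut is a 19.6 kb mammalian expression plasmid built on the pDARMO_CMVT_3xFLAG backbone for producing a mutant form of human BIRC6 (also called BRUCE or APOLLON) with an N-terminal 3xFLAG tag. It is maintained in E. coli through a high-copy ColE1/pUC-type origin and an ampicillin resistance gene (β-lactamase) with its own promoter. The annotated sequence also shows Tn7L and Tn7R transposon ends. These flank the expression cassette together with a gentamicin acetyltransferase gene driven by the class 1 integron Pc promoter. That layout is typical of vectors whose cargo can be moved by Tn7 transposition into a bacmid, although the record describes only mammalian expression as the purpose.

Transcription is driven by the human CMV immediate-early enhancer and promoter. Downstream lies a leader region annotated with fragments of adenovirus-derived sequence (a splice acceptor and a reverse-strand match to terminal protein coding sequence, probably incidental to adenoviral leader sequence) and a chimeric adenovirus/immunoglobulin intron, elements generally included to boost mRNA processing and expression. The short immunoglobulin heavy chain signal sequence fragment annotated next may simply belong to the intron-derived region. The 3xFLAG epitope, which includes an enterokinase site, precedes the 14,571 bp BIRC6 open reading frame, and a WPRE fragment and the bovine growth hormone polyadenylation signal complete the cassette.

BIRC6 is a very large anti-apoptotic protein that combines E2 and E3 ubiquitin ligase activities and inhibits caspases. This version carries C328S, C331S and L1332V, and the construct name indicates the mutant targets the BIR domain. The plasmid suits FLAG-based purification or detection of the mutant for structural and biochemical comparison with wild-type protein.
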