Addgene plasmid #197968: pDARMO_CMVT_3xFLAG_BIRC6_BIRmut
Purpose: Mammalian cell expression of 3xFLAG-BIRC6_BIRmut
Depositing lab: Eric Fischer. Depositing organization: Dana-Farber Cancer Institute. Publication: Structures of BIRC6-client complexes provide a mechanism of SMAC-mediated release of caspases. Hunkeler M, Jin CY, Fischer ES. Science. 2023 Mar 17;379(6637):1105-1111. doi: 10.1126/science.ade5750. Epub 2023 Feb 9. PubMed 36758104.
Backbone
  Vector backbone: pDARMO_CMVT_3xFLAG
  Vector type: Mammalian Expression
Growth in bacteria
  Bacterial resistance: Ampicillin, 100 μg/mL
  Growth temperature: 37°C
  Growth strain: DH5alpha
  Copy number: High Copy
Gene/Insert
  Gene/Insert name: BIRC6 (alt names: BRUCE; APOLLON)
  Species: H. sapiens (human)
  Insert size (bp): 14571
  Mutation: C328S, C331S, L1332V
  Entrez Gene: BIRC6 (a.k.a. APOLLON, BRUCE)
  Tag / fusion protein: 3xFLAG (N terminal on insert)
  Cloning method: Gibson Cloning
Terms and licenses: Academic/Nonprofit Terms; Industry Terms: Not Available to Industry
Depositor comments: Electroporation recommended. Please visit https://www.biorxiv.org/content/10.1101/2022.08.19.504532v1 for bioRxiv preprint.
How to cite: pDARMO_CMVT_3xFLAG_BIRC6_BIRmut was a gift from Eric Fischer (Addgene plasmid # 197968 ; http://n2t.net/addgene:197968 ; RRID:Addgene_197968)
